Addgene plasmid #168538: pDONR223 SARS-CoV-1 ORF7a_nostop
Purpose: Gateway-compatible Entry vector
Depositing lab: Fritz Roth. Depositing organization: Sinai Health System. Publication: A resource of human coronavirus protein-coding sequences in a flexible, multipurpose Gateway Entry clone collection. Weller B, Lin CW, Pogoutse O, Sauer M, Marin-de la Rosa N, Strobel A, Young V, Knapp JJ, Rayhan A, Falter C, Kim DK, Roth FP, Falter-Braun P. G3 (Bethesda). 2023 Jul 5;13(7):jkad105. doi: 10.1093/g3journal/jkad105. PubMed 37267226.
Backbone
  Vector backbone: pDONR223
  Backbone manufacturer: Rual et al, Genome Res. 14:2128-2135, 2004.
  Backbone size w/o insert (bp): 5005
  Vector type: Other
Growth in bacteria
  Bacterial resistance: Spectinomycin, 50 μg/mL
  Growth temperature: 37°C
  Growth strain: DH5alpha
  Copy number: Unknown
Gene/Insert
  Gene/Insert name: ORF7a
  Species: Other
  Insert size (bp): 366
  Entrez Gene: ORF7a (a.k.a. sars7a)
  Cloning method: Gateway Cloning
  Sequencing primers: 5′ m13-For; 3′ m13-Rev
Resource information
  A portion of this plasmid was derived from a plasmid made by: Falter-Braun Lab
Terms and licenses: Academic/Nonprofit Terms; Industry Terms
How to cite: pDONR223 SARS-CoV-1 ORF7a_nostop was a gift from Fritz Roth (Addgene plasmid # 168538 ; http://n2t.net/addgene:168538 ; RRID:Addgene_168538)
