[The description below was written by a language model from this plasmid's Addgene catalogue record.]
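Description:
pDONR223 SARS-CoV-1 ORF7a_nostop is a Gateway-compatible Entry clone built on the pDONR223 donor backbone and carrying the ORF7a (sars7a) coding sequence of SARS-CoV-1 as a 366 bp insert. It is maintained in standard E. coli cloning strains such as DH5alpha under spectinomycin selection. The record lists the copy number as unknown and does not name the origin of replication. No feature table accompanies the entry, so individual backbone elements cannot be confirmed beyond what the catalogue fields state. The insert was introduced by Gateway cloning, which in an Entry clone normally leaves the open reading frame flanked by attL recombination sites. M13 forward and reverse priming sites on either side of the insert are listed for sequence verification.

As an Entry vector, the plasmid is a shuttle for the ORF rather than an expression construct: the record names no promoter, tag or reporter, and expression depends on the Destination vector into which the ORF is transferred by LR recombination. The "nostop" designation indicates that the native stop codon has been omitted, so the reading frame can continue into sequence supplied by the Destination vector, making the clone suitable for C-terminal fusions to epitope tags, fluorescent proteins or assay domains. The plasmid belongs to a collection of human coronavirus protein-coding sequences assembled as a flexible, multipurpose Gateway resource, which lets the same viral ORF be moved into different expression or assay systems for functional studies of coronavirus proteins.
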