>Addgene plasmid #168538 | pDONR223 SARS-CoV-1 ORF7a_nostop | depositor partial sequence | sequence record 326747 | Inserted CDS without stop codon
ATGAAAATTATTCTCTTCCTGACATTGATTGTATTTACATCTTGCGAGCTATATCACTATCAGGAGTGTG
TTAGAGGTACGACTGTACTACTAAAAGAACCTTGCCCATCAGGAACATACGAGGGCAATTCACCATTTCA
CCCTCTTGCTGACAATAAATTTGCACTAACTTGCACTAGCACACACTTTGCTTTTGCTTGTGCTGACGGT
ACTCGACATACCTATCAGCTGCGTGCAAGATCAGTTTCACCAAAACTTTTCATCAGACAAGAGGAGGTTC
AACAAGAGCTCTACTCGCCACTTTTTCTCATTGTTGCTGCTCTAGTATTTTTAATACTTTGCTTCACCAT
TAAGAGAAAGACAGAA
